Addgene plasmid #66477: P2RY8-Tango
Purpose: Expression of G protein-coupled receptors for PRESTO-Tango: parallel receptorome expression and screening via transcriptional output, with transcriptional activation following arrestin translocation
Depositing lab: Bryan Roth. Publication: PRESTO-Tango as an open-source resource for interrogation of the druggable human GPCRome. Kroeze WK, Sassano MF, Huang XP, Lansu K, McCorvy JD, Giguere PM, Sciaky N, Roth BL. Nat Struct Mol Biol. 2015 May;22(5):362-9. doi: 10.1038/nsmb.3014. Epub 2015 Apr 20. PubMed 25895059.
Backbone
  Vector backbone: empty Tango
  Backbone size w/o insert (bp): 6632
  Vector type: Mammalian Expression
  Selectable markers: Neomycin (select with G418)
Growth in bacteria
  Bacterial resistance: Ampicillin, 100 μg/mL
  Growth temperature: 37°C
  Growth strain: DH5alpha
  Copy number: High Copy
Gene/Insert
  Gene/Insert name: P2RY8
  Species: H. sapiens (human)
  Insert size (bp): 1077
  Entrez Gene: P2RY8 (a.k.a. P2Y8)
  Promoter: CMV
  Tag / fusion protein: FLAG (N terminal on backbone)
  Cloning method: Restriction Enzyme; 5′ cloning site NotI (not destroyed); 3′ cloning site XhoI (unknown if destroyed)
  Sequencing primers: 5′ CMV-F; 3′ Tet-R
Terms and licenses: Academic/Nonprofit Terms; Industry Terms: Not Available to Industry
Depositor comments: Please note: Most of the PRESTO-Tango vectors do not contain the XhoI cut site downstream of the tTA sequence and instead carry an XbaI site. If you need to perform an XhoI digest we recommend sequencing with a forward primer at the C-terminus of tTA to determine which of the two sites is present. Suggested primer: 5-gagctccacttagacggcgagg-3. Original backbone was pcDNA3.1(+). These plasmids were generated as part of the Illuminating the Druggable Genome (IDG) program sponsored by the NIH Common Fund. The goal of this program is to identify, gather, and distribute information and resources for proteins that currently are not well-studied yet belong to commonly drug-targeted protein families: protein kinases, non-olfactory G-protein coupled receptors (GPCRs), and ion channels. The IDG program is designed to develop fundamental research tools for understudied proteins, elucidate their function, and disseminate the IDG-related resources and data to the greater scientific community.
How to cite: P2RY8-Tango was a gift from Bryan Roth (Addgene plasmid # 66477 ; http://n2t.net/addgene:66477 ; RRID:Addgene_66477)
