[The description below was written by a language model from this plasmid's Addgene catalogue record.]
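Description:
P2RY8-Tango is a mammalian expression plasmid from the PRESTO-Tango collection, built on an "empty Tango" backbone of about 6.6 kb that was itself derived from pcDNA3.1(+). It is maintained in E. coli as a high-copy plasmid under ampicillin selection and carries a neomycin resistance marker, so transfected mammalian cells can be selected with G418. The insert is the human P2RY8 (P2Y8) coding sequence, about 1.1 kb, cloned by restriction digestion with NotI at the 5′ end and driven by the CMV promoter. The backbone supplies an N-terminal FLAG tag, which allows detection of the expressed receptor.

The construct is designed for the Tango assay, which converts arrestin recruitment to an activated G protein-coupled receptor into a transcriptional readout. The record indicates that a tTA transcriptional activator sequence lies downstream of the receptor. In the general Tango design, arrestin translocation to the receptor releases this activator so that it can drive a reporter gene, but the record does not list the other fusion modules or any annotated feature table, so the details of the linker and cleavage elements are not stated here. The depositor notes that the 3′ cloning site after tTA varies across the collection. Most PRESTO-Tango vectors carry XbaI rather than XhoI there, so the site present in any given plasmid should be confirmed by sequencing. The plasmid was generated under a programme aimed at providing tools for understudied members of druggable protein families, and it is intended for parallel screening of GPCRs for ligand-induced activity.
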