>Addgene plasmid #66477 | P2RY8-Tango | depositor partial sequence | sequence record 113567 | empty Tango
GACGGATCGGGAGATCTCCCGATCCCCTATGGTGCACTCTCAGTACAATCTGCTCTGATGCCGCATAGTT
AAGCCAGTATCTGCTCCCTGCTTGTGTGTTGGAGGTCGCTGAGTAGTGCGCGAGCAAAATTTAAGCTACA
ACAAGGCAAGGCTTGACCGACAATTGCATGAAGAATCTGCTTAGGGTTAGGCGTTTTGCGCTGCTTCGCG
ATGTACGGGCCAGATATACGCGTTGACATTGATTATTGACTAGTTATTAATAGTAATCAATTACGGGGTC
ATTAGTTCATAGCCCATATATGGAGTTCCGCGTTACATAACTTACGGTAAATGGCCCGCCTGGCTGACCG
CCCAACGACCCCCGCCCATTGACGTCAATAATGACGTATGTTCCCATAGTAACGCCAATAGGGACTTTCC
ATTGACGTCAATGGGTGGAGTATTTACGGTAAACTGCCCACTTGGCAGTACATCAAGTGTATCATATGCC
AAGTACGCCCCCTATTGACGTCAATGACGGTAAATGGCCCGCCTGGCATTATGCCCAGTACATGACCTTA
TGGGACTTTCCTACTTGGCAGTACATCTACGTATTAGTCATCGCTATTACCATGGTGATGCGGTTTTGGC
AGTACATCAATGGGCGTGGATAGCGGTTTGACTCACGGGGATTTCCAAGTCTCCACCCCATTGACGTCAA
TGGGAGTTTGTTTTGGCACCAAAATCAACGGGACTTTCCAAAATGTCGTAACAACTCCGCCCCATTGACG
CAAATGGGCGGTAGGCGTGTACGGTGGGAGGTCTATATAAGCAGAGCTCTCTGGCTAACTAGAGAACCCA
CTGCTTACTGGCTTATCGAAATTAATACGACTCACTATAGGGAGACCCAAGCTGGCTAGCGTTTAAACTT
AAGCTTGGTACCGAGCTCGGATCCACTAGTCCAGTGTGGTGGAATTCTGCAGATATCCAGCACAGTGGCG
GCCGCGCCACCATGAAGACGATCATCGCCCTGAGCTACATCTTCTGCCTGGTATTCGCCGACTACAAGGA
CGATGATGACGCCAGCATCGATACCGGTGGACGCACCCCACCCAGCCTGGGTCCCCAAGATGAGTCCTGC
ACCACCGCCAGCTCCTCCCTGGCCAAGGACACTTCATCGACCGGTGAGAACCTGTACTTCCAGCTAAGAT
TAGATAAAAGTAAAGTGATTAACAGCGCATTAGAGCTGCTTAATGAGGTCGGAATCGAAGGTTTAACAAC
CCGTAAACTCGCCCAGAAGCTAGGTGTAGAGCAGCCTACATTGTATTGGCATGTAAAAAATAAGCGGGCT
TTGCTCGACGCCTTAGCCATTGAGATGTTAGATAGGCACCATACTCACTTTTGCCCTTTAGAAGGGGAAA
GCTGGCAAGATTTTTTACGTAATAACGCTAAAAGTTTTAGATGTGCTTTACTAAGTCATCGCGATGGAGC
AAAAGTACATTTAGGTACACGGCCTACAGAAAAACAGTATGAAACTCTCGAAAATCAATTAGCCTTTTTA
TGCCAACAAGGTTTTTCACTAGAGAATGCATTATATGCACTCAGCGCTGTGGGGCATTTTACTTTAGGTT
GCGTATTGGAAGATCAAGAGCATCAAGTCGCTAAAGAAGAAAGGGAAACACCTACTACTGATAGTATGCC
GCCATTATTACGACAAGCTATCGAATTATTTGATCACCAAGGTGCAGAGCCAGCCTTCTTATTCGGCCTT
GAATTGATCATATGCGGATTAGAAAAACAACTTAAATGTGAAAGTGGGTCCGCGTACAGCCGCGCGCGTA
CGAAAAACAATTACGGGTCTACCATCGAGGGCCTGCTCGATCTCCCGGACGACGACGCCCCCGAAGAGGC
GGGGCTGGCGGCTCCGCGCCTGTCCTTTCTCCCCGCGGGACACACGCGCAGACTGTCGACGGCCCCCCCG
ACCGATGTCAGCCTGGGGGACGAGCTCCACTTAGACGGCGAGGACGTGGCGATGGCGCATGCCGACGCGC
TAGACGATTTCGATCTGGACATGTTGGGGGACGGGGATTCCCCGGGTCCGGGATTTACCCCCCACGACTC
CGCCCCCTACGGCGCTCTGGATATGGCCGACTTCGAGTTTGAGCAGATGTTTACCGATGCCCTTGGAATT
GACGAGTACGGTGGGTAGCTCGAGTCTAGAGGGCCCGTTTAAACCCGCTGATCAGCCTCGACTGTGCCTT
CTAGTTGCCAGCCATCTGTTGTTTGCCCCTCCCCCGTGCCTTCCTTGACCCTGGAAGGTGCCACTCCCAC
TGTCCTTTCCTAATAAAATGAGGAAATTGCATCGCATTGTCTGAGTAGGTGTCATTCTATTCTGGGGGGT
GGGGTGGGGCAGGACAGCAAGGGGGAGGATTGGGAAGACAATAGCAGGCATGCTGGGGATGCGGTGGGCT
CTATGGCTTCTGAGGCGGAAAGAACCAGCTGGGGCTCTAGGGGGTATCCCC
[124 nt withheld, positions 2502-2625]
C
[91 nt withheld, positions 2627-2717]
A
[49 nt withheld, positions 2719-2767]
CCTTTGACGTTGGAGTCCACGTTCTTT
[37 nt withheld, positions 2795-2831]
ACCCTATCTCGGTCTATTCTTTTGATTTATAAGGGATTTTGCCGATTTCGGCCTATTGGTTAAAAAATGA
GCTGATTTAACAAAAATTTAACGCGAATTAATTCTGTGGAATGTGTGTCAGTTAGGGTGTGGAAAGTCCC
CAGGCTCCCCAGCAGGCAGAAGTATGCAAAGCATGCATCTCAATTAGTCAGCAACCAGGTGTGGAAAGTC
CCCAGGCTCCCCAGCAGGCAGAAGTATGCAAAGCATGCATCTCAATTAGTCAGCAACCATAGTCCCGCCC
CTAACTCCGCCCATCCCGCCCCTAACTCCGCCCAGTTCCGCCCATTCTCCGCCCCATGGCTGACTAATTT
TTTTTATTTATGCAGAGGCCGAGGCCGCCTCTGCCTCTGAGCTATTCCAGAAGTAGTGAGGAGGCTTTTT
TGGAGGCCTAGGCTTTTGCAAAAAGCTCCCGGGAGCTTGTATATCCATTTTCGGATCTGATCAAGAGACA
GGATGAGGATCGTTTCGCATGATTGAACAAGATGGATTGCACGCAGGTTCTCCGGCCGCTTGGGTGGAGA
GGCTATTCGGCTATGACTGGGCACAACAGACAATCGGCTGCTCTGATGCCGCCGTGTTCCGGCTGTCAGC
GCAGGGGCGCCCGGTTCTTTTTGTCAAGACCGACCTGTCCGGTGCCCTGAATGAACTGCAGGACGAGGCA
GCGCGGCTATCGTGGCTGGCCACGACGGGCGTTCCTTGCGCAGCTGTGCTCGACGTTGTCACTGAAGCGG
GAAGGGACTGGCTGCTATTGGGCGAAGTGCCGGGGCAGGATCTCCTGTCATCTCACCTTGCTCCTGCCGA
GAAAGTATCCATCATGGCTGATGCAATGCGGCGGCTGCATACGCTTGATCCGGCTACCTGCCCATTCGAC
CACCAAGCGAAACATCGCATCGAGCGAGCACGTACTCGGATGGAAGCCGGTCTTGTCGATCAGGATGATC
TGGACGAAGAGCATCAGGGGCTCGCGCCAGCCGAACTGTTCGCCAGGCTCAAGGCGCGCATGCCCGACGG
CGAGGATCTCGTCGTGACCCATGGCGATGCCTGCTTGCCGAATATCATGGTGGAAAATGGCCGCTTTTCT
GGATTCATCGACTGTGGCCGGCTGGGTGTGGCGGACCGCTATCAGGACATAGCGTTGGCTACCCGTGATA
TTGCTGAAGAGCTTGGCGGCGAATGGGCTGACCGCTTCCTCGTGCTTTACGGTATCGCCGCTCCCGATTC
GCAGCGCATCGCCTTCTATCGCCTTCTTGACGAGTTCTTCTGAGCGGGACTCTGGGGTTCGAAATGACCG
ACCAAGCGACGCCCAACCTGCCATCACGAGATTTCGATTCCACCGCCGCCTTCTATGAAAGGTTGGGCTT
CGGAATCGTTTTCCGGGACGCCGGCTGGATGATCCTCCAGCGCGGGGATCTCATGCTGGAGTTCTTCGCC
CACCCCAACTTGTTTATTGCAGCTTATAATGGTTACAAATAAAGCAATAGCATCACAAATTTCACAAATA
AAGCATTTTTTTCACTGCATTCTAGTTGTGGTTTGTCCAAACTCATCAATGTATCTTATCATGTCTGTAT
ACCGTCGACCTCTAGCTAGAGCTTGGCGTAATCATGGTCATAGCTGTTTCCTGTGTGAAATTGTTATCCG
CTCACAATTCCACACAACATACGAGCCGGAAGCATAAAGTGTAAAGCCTGGGGTGCCTAATGAGTGAGCT
AACTCACATTAATTGCGTTGCGCTCACTGCCCGCTTTCCAGTCGGGAAACCTGTCGTGCCAGCTGCATTA
ATGAATCGGCCAACGCGCGGGGAGAGGCGGTTTGCGTATTGGGCGCTCTTCCGCTTCCTCGCTCACTGAC
TCGCTGCGCTCGGTCGTTCGGCTGCGGCGAGCGGTATCAGCTCACTCAAAGGCGGTAATACGGTTATCCA
CAGAATCAGGGGATAACGCAGGAAAGAACATGTGAGCAAAAGGCCAGCAAAAGGCCAGGAACCGTAAAAA
GGCCGCGTTGCTGGCGTTTTTCCATAGGCTCCGCCCCCCTGACGAGCATCACAAAAATCGACGCTCAAGT
CAGAGGTGGCGAAACCCGACAGGACTATAAAGATACCAGGCGTTTCCCCCTGGAAGCTCCCTCGTGCGCT
CTCCTGTTCCGACCCTGCCGCTTACCGGATACCTGTCCGCCTTTCTCCCTTCGGGAAGCGTGGCGCTTTC
TCATAGCTCACGCTGTAGGTATCTCAGTTCGGTGTAGGTCGTTCGCTCCAAGCTGGGCTGTGTGCACGAA
CCCCCCGTTCAGCCCGACCGCTGCGCCTTATCCGGTAACTATCGTCTTGAGTCCAACCCGGTAAGACACG
ACTTATCGCCACTGGCAGCAGCCACTGGTAACAGGATTAGCAGAGCGAGGTATGTAGGCGGTGCTACAGA
GTTCTTGAAGTGGTGGCCTAACTACGGCTACACTAGAAGAACAGTATTTGGTATCTGCGCTCTGCTGAAG
CCAGTTACCTTCGGAAAAAGAGTTGGTAGCTCTTGATCCGGCAAACAAACCACCGCTGGTAGCGGTTTTT
TTGTTTGCAAGCAGCAGATTACGCGCAGAAAAAAAGGATCTCAAGAAGATCCTTTGATCTTTTCTACGGG
GTCTGACGCTCAGTGGAACGAAAACTCACGTTAAGGGATTTTGGTCATGAGATTATCAAAAAGGATCTTC
ACCTAGATCCTTTTAAATTAAAAATGAAGTTTTAAATCAATCTAAAGTATATATGAGTAAACTTGGTCTG
ACAGTTACCAATGCTTAATCAGTGAGGCACCTATCTCAGCGATCTGTCTATTTCGTTCATCCATAGTTGC
CTGACTCCCCGTCGTGTAGATAACTACGATACGGGAGGGCTTACCATCTGGCCCCAGTGCTGCAATGATA
CCGCGAGACCCACGCTCACCGGCTCCAGATTTATCAGCAATAAACCAGCCAGCCGGAAGGGCCGAGCGCA
GAAGTGGTCCTGCAACTTTATCCGCCTCCATCCAGTCTATTAATTGTTGCCGGGAAGCTAGAGTAAGTAG
TTCGCCAGTTAATAGTTTGCGCAACGTTGTTGCCATTGCTACAGGCATCGTGGTGTCACGCTCGTCGTTT
GGTATGGCTTCATTCAGCTCCGGTTCCCAACGATCAAGGCGAGTTACATGATCCCCCATGTTGTGCAAAA
AAGCGGTTAGCTCCTTCGGTCCTCCGATCGTTGTCAGAAGTAAGTTGGCCGCAGTGTTATCACTCATGGT
TATGGCAGCACTGCATAATTCTCTTACTGTCATGCCATCCGTAAGATGCTTTTCTGTGACTGGTGAGTAC
TCAACCAAGTCATTCTGAGAATAGTGTATGCGGCGACCGAGTTGCTCTTGCCCGGCGTCAATACGGGATA
ATACCGCGCCACATAGCAGAACTTTAAAAGTGCTCATCATTGGAAAACGTTCTTCGGGGCGAAAACTCTC
AAGGATCTTACCGCTGTTGAGATCCAGTTCGATGTAACCCACTCGTGCACCCAACTGATCTTCAGCATCT
TTTACTTTCACCAGCGTTTCTGGGTGAGCAAAAACAGGAAGGCAAAATGCCGCAAAAAAGGGAATAAGGG
CGACACGGAAATGTTGAATACTCATACTCTTCCTTTTTCAATATTATTGAAGCATTTATCAGGGTTATTG
TCTCATGAGCGGATACATATTTGAATGTATTTAGAAAAATAAACAAATAGGGGTTCCGCGCACATTTCCC
CGAAAAGTGCCACCTGACGTC
