>Addgene plasmid #66477 | P2RY8-Tango | depositor partial sequence | sequence record 113568 | P2RY8
ATGCAGGTACCCAACAGCACTGGCCCCGATAATGCTACGCTGCAGATGCTGCGGAATCCTGCCATTGCCG
TCGCCCTCCCGGTAGTCTATAGCCTGGTGGCAGCCGTTTCAATTCCAGGAAATTTGTTCTCATTGTGGGT
GCTCTGCCGGAGAATGGGTCCCAGATCACCCTCAGTTATCTTCATGATCAACCTGTCTGTCACGGACCTC
ATGCTGGCCTCAGTCCTGCCCTTTCAAATCTATTATCACTGTAATAGGCACCACTGGGTGTTTGGGGTGC
TGCTGTGCAACGTCGTAACCGTGGCATTTTATGCCAATATGTACTCTAGTATCCTCACTATGACGTGCAT
TAGCGTGGAACGATTTCTGGGGGTGCTTTACCCCCTCTCTTCTAAGCGGTGGCGGCGACGAAGGTACGCA
GTCGCTGCGTGCGCGGGGACTTGGCTGTTGCTGCTGACCGCCCTCAGCCCTCTTGCCCGAACTGATCTGA
CATATCCAGTCCACGCACTCGGCATCATCACCTGCTTTGACGTGCTGAAGTGGACAATGCTCCCCTCAGT
GGCAATGTGGGCAGTGTTCCTGTTTACAATCTTCATACTGCTCTTCTTGATACCCTTTGTCATCACAGTA
GCTTGTTACACTGCCACTATTCTGAAACTGCTCAGAACAGAGGAGGCCCACGGGAGAGAGCAAAGAAGAC
GAGCCGTAGGCCTCGCCGCAGTCGTTCTGCTGGCCTTTGTGACTTGCTTCGCGCCCAATAATTTCGTGCT
GCTGGCCCACATCGTGAGTAGGTTGTTCTACGGCAAATCTTATTACCACGTTTATAAACTTACCTTGTGT
CTGTCATGCCTCAACAATTGTCTGGATCCGTTTGTGTATTATTTTGCTTCCAGGGAGTTTCAGCTCCGCC
TGAGAGAGTACCTTGGATGCAGGAGGGTTCCAAGAGATACTCTGGACACTCGGAGGGAGTCCCTTTTCAG
CGCACGGACTACGAGCGTACGGAGTGAGGCGGGCGCGCACCCTGAGGGCATGGAGGGCGCTACTCGACCT
GGCCTCCAGCGCCAGGAGTCCGTGTTC
