>Addgene plasmid #66477 | P2RY8-Tango | addgene partial sequence | sequence record 120398 | CMV-F 5'-CGCAAATGGGCGGTAGGCGTG-3'
GCTCTCTGGCTAACTAGAGAACCCACTGCTTACTGGCTTATCGAAATTAATACGACTCACTATAGGGAGA
CCCAAGCTGGCTAGCGTTTAAACTTAAGCTTGGTACCGAGCTCGGATCCACTAGTCCAGTGTGGTGGAAT
TCTGCAGATATCCAGCACAGTGGCGGCCGCGCCACCATGAAGACGATCATCGCCCTGAGCTACATCTTCT
GCCTGGTATTCGCCGACTACAAGGACGATGATGACGCCAGCATCGATATGCAGGTACCCAACAGCACTGG
CCCCGATAATGCTACGCTGCAGATGCTGCGGAATCCTGCCATTGCCGTCGCCCTCCCGGTAGTCTATAGC
CTGGTGGCAGCCGTTTCAATTCCAGGAAATTTGTTCTCATTGTGGGTGCTCTGCCGGAGAATGGGTCCCA
GATCACCCTCAGTTATCTTCATGATCAACCTGTCTGTCACGGACCTCATGCTGGCCTCAGTCCTGCCCTT
TCAAATCTATTATCACTGTAATAGGCACCACTGGGTGTTTGGGGTGCTGCTGTGCAACGTCGTAACCGTG
GCATTTTATGCCAATATGTACTCTAGTATCCTCACTATGACGTGCATTAGCGTGGAACGATTTCTGGGGG
TGCTTTACCCCCTCTCTTCTAAGCGGTGGCGGCGACGAAGGTACGCAGTCGCTGCGTGCGCGGGGACTTG
GCTGTTGCTGCTGACCGCCCTCAGCCCTCTTGCCCGAACTGATCTGACATATCCAGTCCACGCACTCGGC
ATCATCACCTGCTTTGACGTGCTGAAGTGGACAATGCTCCCCTCAGTGGCAATGTGGGCAGTGTTCCTGT
TTACAATCTTCATACTGCTCTTCTTGATACCCTTTGTCATCACAGTAGCTTG
