>Addgene plasmid #66477 | P2RY8-Tango | addgene partial sequence | sequence record 120399 | Tet-R 5'-GGCGAGTTTACGGGTTGTTA-3'
GCTCTAATGCGCTGTTAATCACTTTACTTTTATCTAATCTTAGCTGGAAGTACAGGTTCTCACCGGTCGA
TGAAGTGTCCTTGGCCAGGGAGGAGCTGGCGGTGGTGCAGGACTCATCTTGGGGACCCAGGCTGGGTGGG
GTGCGTCCACCGGTATCGATGAACACGGACTCCTGGCGCTGGAGGCCAGGTCGAGTAGCGCCCTCCATGC
CCTCAGGGTGCGCGCCCGCCTCACTCCGTACGCTCGTAGTCCGTGCGCTGAAAAGGGACTCCCTCCGAGT
GTCCAGAGTATCTCTTGGAACCCTCCTGCATCCAAGGTACTCTCTCAGGCGGAGCTGAAACTCCCTGGAA
GCAAAATAATACACAAACGGATCCAGACAATTGTTGAGGCATGACAGACACAAGGTAAGTTTATAAACGT
GGTAATAAGATTTGCCGTAGAACAACCTACTCACGATGTGGGCCAGCAGCACGAAATTATTGGGCGCGAA
GCAAGTCACAAAGGCCAGCAGAACGACTGCGGCGAGGCCTACGGCTCGTCTTCTTTGCTCTCTCCCGTGG
GCCTCCTCTGTTCTGAGCAGTTTCAGAATAGTGGCAGTGTAACAAGCTACTGTGATGACAAAGGGTATCA
AGAAGAGCAGTATGAAGATTGTAAACAGGAACACTGCCCACATTGCCACTGAGGGGAGCATTGTCCACTT
CAGCACGTCAAAGCAGGTGATGATGCCGAGTGCGTGGACTGGATATGTCAGATCAGTTCGGGCAAGAGGG
CTGAGGGCGGTCAGCAGCAACAGCCAAGTCCCCGCGCACGCAGCGACTGCGTACCTTCGTCGCCGCCACC
GCTTAGAAGAGAGGGGGTAAAGCACCCCCAGAAATCGTTCCACGCTAATGCACGTCATAGTGAGGATACT
AGAGTACATATTGGCATAAAATGCCACGGTTACGACGTTGCACAGCAGCACCCCAAACACCCAGTGGTGC
CTATTACAGTGATAATA
